>Addgene plasmid #122000 | pSGAb-spe | addgene full sequence | sequence record 239493 | Addgene NGS Result
TCGCGCGTTTCGGTGATGACGGTGAAAACCTCTGACACATGCAGCTCCCGGAGACGGTCACAGCTTGTCT
GTAAGCGGATGCCGGGAGCAGACAAGCCCGTCAGGGCGCGTCAGCGGGTGTTGGCGGGTGTCGGGGCTGG
CTTAACTATGCGGCATCAGAGCAGATTGTACTGAGAGTGCACCATAGGATTTTAACATTTTGCGTTGTTC
CAAAAGTTATCAACAGCCTAGAACGTCATAGGAAGCGATTACAGACACTTTATAGCTATCAGCATGGGAA
CATAAGGGCAGGATGAAATATGGGTCTTAAAACGCAAATGGTGAGGTTTTAGAGGTATTTTTTGAAGATG
ATTAAGGCGGTTTGTTTTTAAAATTTTTGGCGGCTCTCAGGCTGCTTACATTTTAACCAGTTCAGTGAAA
AGTTCTTTTTCAGCAAATTTCTGTTTAGCACCATAGCTAAAACTTGCGTGGAACATATTAAGAATTGACC
GAAATGACACAATCTCAATTATATTTTTTTTGAAAAGTTTTCTTTATCAAATATTTTAAATCATTGATTT
ATATATAAGTATACATTCATTTTAATAATTAATCTTTATTTAACAATGATTTATCTATATTCAATTGTTT
AATTATTCTTACTAATATTATCTCTATATCAATATTTTTTATTTAAAAACATATGTTTAGTAGTGCTTTT
GATTAAAGTACCAGAGGGAGGGAGCAGAGCTGAATGGGAAATACTCACCCTAGAGCGATTCTTAAAAATC
ACCCTAAAGTATTCCCATTCGATGTACCGTCGGTCGGTCGCTTTCGCATCAGGGATGACATCACTGTATC
AAGCTGCCACTGTTATGATTACGATTGATAGCACCGCCTGAACACGCTCATAACCGCCAATTAAATGACT
ACTCATTGCGTCCGCTACTCTGTTCAGTTCCCCTAGTAATAGCGTTTTTCCGATGTGTGCTAGCGTCACT
GTACCTCATCACCCACACATGGACAGATTGAGTTACAGACATTGGCTAAATTTTTGGGGTCTATGCTTGA
CAAAGCGAGTTAAAACCTTAGAATTTAAGACAGGTACATTAAGCCCCTGTGGTGAAATCATTAGCGGTCG
TCAAACCTTAATGCTTTCGATTGCCGATATGTCAGTATCGAAGATCTGTACCCCATAAATTACGGTAAAG
CCCCAAGCAATTGCAAGGGGCTTTTATCTTTTTTAACAAAAAAAATTTATAAATCAGGATTTTATAACAC
TAAATAATCCAAAGTACATGAGTAAGTCATGACCACTCCTGCGATGTGTGTAGCACTCTGAGTATCCGTA
TTATATCAGTGATGTCATATACAACCACATAATGCGGATGTATCACTAACTCCCTAGTATCTTTCTGTCT
GCCTGTGCGCCCCATCAGTCGATTATCAACAAGTAAATCTGTCTTTTCTTCAATTAAATCATCAATTTCA
ATAGCTGCTATAGGGTTGCGTTCTTCAAGATAATCATAGATATTTCTACGATCTTGGCTATGCGGTGTGA
AATACCGCACAGATGCGTAAGGAGAAAATACCGCATCAGGCGCCATTCGCCATTCAGGCTGCGCAACTGT
TGGGAAGGGCGATCGGTGCGGGCCTCTTCGCTATTACGCCAGCTGGCGAAAGGGGGATGTGCTGCAAGGC
GATTAAGTTGGGTAACGCCAGGGTTTTCCCAGTCACGACGTTGTAAAACGACGGCCAGTGAATTGACGCG
TATTGGGATGGTACCGGGCCCCCCCTCGAGGTCGACGGTATCGATACGGCATCAGAGCAGATTGTACTGA
GAGTGCACCATAATCGGCATTTTCTTTTGCGTTTTTATTTGTTAACTGTTAATTGTCCTTGTTCAAGGAT
GCTGTCTTTGACAACAGATGTTTTCTTGCCTTTGATGTTCAGCAGGAAGCTAGGCGCAAACGTTGATTGT
TTGTCTGCGTAGAATCCTCTGTTTGTCATATAGCTTGTAATCACGACATTGTTTCCTTTCGCTTGAGGTA
CAGCGAAGTGTGAGTAAGTAAAGGTTACATCGTTAGGATCAAGATCCATTTTTAACACAAGGCCAGTTTT
GTTCAGCGGCTTGTATGGGCCAGTTAAAGAATTAGAAACATAACCAAGCATGTAAATATCGTTAGACGTA
ATGCCGTCAATCGTCATTTTTGATCCGCGGGAGTCAGTGAACAGATACCATTTGCCGTTCATTTTAAAGA
CGTTCGCGCGTTCAATTTCATCTGTTACTGTGTTAGATGCAATCAGCGGTTTCATCACTTTTTTCAGTGT
GTAATCATCGTTTAGCTCAATCATACCGAGAGCGCCGTTTGCTAACTCAGCCGTGCGTTTTTTATCGCTT
TGCAGAAGTTTTTGACTTTCTTGACGGAAGAATGATGTGCTTTTGCCATAGTATGCTTTGTTAAATAAAG
ATTCTTCGCCTTGGTAGCCATCTTCAGTTCCAGTGTTTGCTTCAAATACTAAGTATTTGTGGCCTTTATC
TTCTACGTAGTGAGGATCTCTCAGCGTATGGTTGTCGCCTGAGCTGTAGTTGCCTTCATCGATGAACTGC
TGTACATTTTGATACGTTTTTCCGTCACCGTCAAAGATTGATTTATAATCCTCTACACCGTTGATGTTCA
AAGAGCTGTCTGATGCTGATACGTTAACTTGTGCAGTTGTCAGTGTTTGTTTGCCGTAATGTTTACCGGA
GAAATCAGTGTAGAATAAACGGATTTTTCCGTCAGATGTAAATGTGGCTGAACCTGACCATTCTTGTGTT
TGGTCTTTTAGGATAGAATCATTTGCATCGAATTTGTCGCTGTCTTTAAAGACGCGGCCAGCGTTTTTCC
AGCTGTCAATAGAAGTTTCGCCGACTTTTTGATAGAACATGTAAATCGATGTGTCATCCGCATTTTTAGG
ATCTCCGGCTAATGCAAAGACGATGTGGTAGCCGTGATAGTTTGCGACAGTGCCGTCAGCGTTTTGTAAT
GGCCAGCTGTCCCAAACGTCCAGGCCTTTTGCAGAAGAGATATTTTTAATTGTGGACGAATCGAACTCAG
GAACTTGATATTTTTCATTTTTTTGCTGTTCAGGGATTTGCAGCATATCATGGCGTGTAATATGGGAAAT
GCCGTATGTTTCCTTATATGGCTTTTGGTTCGTTTCTTTCGCAAACGCTTGAGTTGCGCCTCCTGCCAGC
AGTGCGGTAGTAAAGGTTAATACTGTTGCTTGTTTTGCAAACTTTTTGATGTTCATCGTTCATGTCTCCT
TTTTTATGTACTGTGTTAGCGGTCTGCTTCTTCCAGCCCTCCTGTTTGAAGATGGCAAGTTAGTTACGCA
CAATAAAAAAAGACCTAAAATATGTAAGGGGTGACGCCAAAGTATACACTTTGCCCTTTACACATTTTAG
GTCTTGCCTGCTTTATCAGTAACAAACCCGCGCGATTTACTTTTCGACCTCATTCTATTAGACTCTCGTT
TGGATTGCAACTGGTCTATTTTCCTCTTTTGTTTGATAGAAAATCATAAAAGGATTTGCAGACTACGGGC
CTAAAGAACTAAAAAATCTATCTGTTTCTTTTCATTCTCTGTATTTTTTATAGTTTCTGTTGCATGGGCA
TAAAGTTGCAAGCTTGATATCTTGACAGCTAGCTCAGTCCTAGGTATAATACTAGTCGAGACCATTGGTC
TCAGTTTTAGAGCTAGAAATAGCAAGTTAAAATAAGGCTAGTCCGTTATCAACTTGAAAAAGTGGCACCG
AGTCGGTGCTTTTTTTGATATCGAATTCCTGCAGCCCGGGGGATCCACTAGTTCTAGAGCGGCCGCCACC
GCGGTGGAGCTCATCCCAATGGCGCGCCGAGCTTGGCTCGAGCATGGTCATAGCTGTTTCCTGTGTGAAA
TTGTTATCCGCTCACAATTCCACACAACATACGAGCCGGAAGCATAAAGTGTAAAGCCTGGGGTGCCTAA
TGAGTGAGCTAACTCACATTAATTGCGTTGCGCTCACTGCCCGCTTTCCAGTCGGGAAACCTGTCGTGCC
AGCTGCATTAATGAATCGGCCAACGCGCGGGGAGAGGCGGTTTGCGTATTGGGCGCTCTTCCGCTTCCTC
GCTCACTGACTCGCTGCGCTCGGTCGTTCGGCTGCGGCGAGCGGTATCAGCTCACTCAAAGGCGGTAATA
CGGTTATCCACAGAATCAGGGGATAACGCAGGAAAGAACATGTGAGCAAAAGGCCAGCAAAAGGCCAGGA
ACCGTAAAAAGGCCGCGTTGCTGGCGTTTTTCCATAGGCTCCGCCCCCCTGACGAGCATCACAAAAATCG
ACGCTCAAGTCAGAGGTGGCGAAACCCGACAGGACTATAAAGATACCAGGCGTTTCCCCCTGGAAGCTCC
CTCGTGCGCTCTCCTGTTCCGACCCTGCCGCTTACCGGATACCTGTCCGCCTTTCTCCCTTCGGGAAGCG
TGGCGCTTTCTCATAGCTCACGCTGTAGGTATCTCAGTTCGGTGTAGGTCGTTCGCTCCAAGCTGGGCTG
TGTGCACGAACCCCCCGTTCAGCCCGACCGCTGCGCCTTATCCGGTAACTATCGTCTTGAGTCCAACCCG
GTAAGACACGACTTATCGCCACTGGCAGCAGCCACTGGTAACAGGATTAGCAGAGCGAGGTATGTAGGCG
GTGCTACAGAGTTCTTGAAGTGGTGGCCTAACTACGGCTACACTAGAAGAACAGTATTTGGTATCTGCGC
TCTGCTGAAGCCAGTTACCTTCGGAAAAAGAGTTGGTAGCTCTTGATCCGGCAAACAAACCACCGCTGGT
AGCGGTGGTTTTTTTGTTTGCAAGCAGCAGATTACGCGCAGAAAAAAAGGATCTCAAGAAGATCCTTTGA
TCTTTTCTACGGGGTCTGACGCTCAGTGGAACGAAAACTCACGTTAAGGGATTTTGGTCATGAGATTATC
AAAAAGGATCTTCACCTAGATCCTTTTAAATTAAAAATGAAGTTTTAAATCAATCTAAAGTATATATGAG
TAAACTTGGTCTGACAGTTATTTGCCGACTACCTTGGTGATCTCGCCTTTCACGTAGTGGACAAATTCTT
CCAACTGATCTGCGCGCGAGGCCAAGCGATCTTCTTCTTGTCCAAGATAAGCCTGTCTAGCTTCAAGTAT
GACGGGCTGATACTGGGCCGGCAGGCGCTCCATTGCCCAGTCGGCAGCGACATCCTTCGGCGCGATTTTG
CCGGTTACTGCGCTGTACCAAATGCGGGACAACGTAAGCACTACATTTCGCTCATCGCCAGCCCAGTCGG
GCGGCGAGTTCCATAGCGTTAAGGTTTCATTTAGCGCCTCAAATAGATCCTGTTCAGGAACCGGATCAAA
GAGTTCCTCCGCCGCTGGACCTACCAAGGCAACGCTATGTTCTCTTGCTTTTGTCAGCAAGATAGCCAGA
TCAATGTCGATCGTGGCTGGCTCGAAGATACCTGCAAGAATGTCATTGCGCTGCCATTCTCCAAATTGCA
GTTCGCGCTTAGCTGGATAACGCCACGGAATGATGTCGTCGTGCACAACAATGGTGACTTCTACAGCGCG
GAGAATCTCGCTCTCTCCAGGGGAAGCCGAAGTTTCCAAAAGGTCGTTGATCAAAGCTCGCCGCGTTGTT
TCATCAAGCCTTACGGTCACCGTAACCAGCAAATCAATATCACTGTGTGGCTTCAGGCCGCCATCCACTG
CGGAGCCGTACAAATGTACGGCCAGCAACGTCGGTTCGAGATGGCGCTCGATGACGCCAACTACCTCTGA
TAGTTGAGTCGATACTTCGGCGATCACCGCTTCCCCCATACTCTTCCTTTTTCAATATTATTGAAGCATT
TATCAGGGTTATTGTCTCATGAGCGGATACATATTTGAATGTATTTAGAAAAATAAACAAATAGGGGTTC
CGCGCACATTTCCCCGAAAAGTGCCACCTGACGTCTAAGAAACCATTATTATCATGACATTAACCTATAA
AAATAGGCGTATCACGAGGCCCTTTCGTC
Features (pLannotate 1.2.2; 18 found; start..end, strand, type, name):
    137..186     +  misc_feature   bom (fragment): basis of mobility region from pBR322
   1529..1580    +  misc_feature   bom (fragment): basis of mobility region from pBR322
   1586..1743    -  CDS            lacZα (fragment): LacZα fragment of β-galactosidase; lacZ fragment
   1760..1796    -  misc_feature   MCS (fragment): pBluescript multiple cloning site
   1797..1832    +  misc_feature   bom (fragment): basis of mobility region from pBR322
   1858..3276    -  CDS            sacB: SACB_BACSU - Experimental evidence at protein level: Swiss-Prot protein existence level 1. From Bacillus subtilis (strain 168).
   3277..3649    -  promoter       sacB promoter (fragment): sacR; sacB promoter and control region
   3662..3696    +  promoter       J23119(SpeI) promoter: bacterial promoter (Registry of Standard Biological Parts BBa J23119) modified to end with an SpeI site
   3714..3789    +  misc_RNA       gRNA scaffold: guide RNA scaffold for the Streptococcus pyogenes CRISPR/Cas9 system
   3795..3862    -  misc_feature   MCS (fragment): pBluescript multiple cloning site
   3921..3937    -  protein_bind   lac operator: The lac repressor binds to the lac operator to inhibit transcription in E. coli. This inhibition can be relieved by adding lactose or isopropyl-β-D-thiogalactopyranoside (IPTG). lac repressor encoded by lacI
   3945..3975    -  promoter       lac promoter: promoter for the E. coli lac operon
   3990..4011    -  protein_bind   CAP binding site: CAP binding activates transcription in the presence of cAMP. E. coli catabolite activator protein
   4024..4116    -  CDS            lacI (fragment): lac repressor; lacI; The lac repressor binds to the lac operator to inhibit transcription in E. coli. This inhibition can be relieved by adding lactose or isopropyl-β-D-thiogalactopyranoside (IPTG).
   4299..4887    -  rep_origin     ori: high-copy-number ColE1/pMB1/pBR322/pUC origin of replication
   5058..5845    -  CDS            SmR (fragment): aminoglycoside adenylyltransferase (Murphy, 1985); aadA; confers resistance to spectinomycin and streptomycin
   5850..5954    -  promoter       AmpR promoter: bla
   6049..35      +  CDS            rop (fragment) (across the origin): Rop protein, which maintains plasmids at low copy number; rop
