[The description below was written by a language model from this plasmid's Addgene catalogue record and pLannotate feature annotations shown in this document.]
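Description:
pSGAb-spe is a 6,049 bp CRISPR shuttle plasmid that supplies the single guide RNA for Cas9-based genome editing in Acinetobacter baumannii. It was assembled by combining two replication regions: the high-copy pMB1 origin from pUC57, which supports propagation in E. coli, and the pWH1266 origin, which permits maintenance in A. baumannii. The feature table annotates the pMB1/ColE1-type ori. It does not explicitly label the pWH1266 replicon, which presumably lies in the largely unannotated stretch flanked by short pBR322-derived bom and rop fragments. Selection in both hosts relies on an aadA (SmR) spectinomycin/streptomycin resistance gene, which appears to be driven by the AmpR (bla) promoter immediately upstream of it.

The functional cassette is a constitutive J23119 synthetic bacterial promoter (the SpeI-ended variant) placed just upstream of the Streptococcus pyogenes Cas9 gRNA scaffold. The short gap between them is where a targeting spacer would sit. The record lists no insert and gives the guide sequence as unknown, so this appears to be the empty vector into which a user-designed spacer is cloned. Adjacent to the cassette, in the opposite orientation, is the Bacillus subtilis sacB gene with its native sacR promoter and control region. sacB encodes levansucrase, which makes Gram-negative cells sucrose-sensitive and is commonly used as a counterselection marker to cure a plasmid after editing. Remnants of the pUC cloning region are also present, including lacZα and lacI fragments, the lac promoter and operator, the CAP binding site and partial polylinker sequences. No Cas9 gene is annotated on this plasmid, so the nuclease must be supplied from another source.
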