Addgene plasmid #122000: pSGAb-spe
Purpose: A sgRNA expression plasmid for genome editing in Acinetobacter baumannii
Depositing lab: Quanjiang Ji. Depositing organization: ShanghaiTech University. Publication: A Highly Efficient CRISPR-Cas9-Based Genome Engineering Platform in Acinetobacter baumannii to Understand the H2O2-Sensing Mechanism of OxyR. Wang Y, Wang Z, Chen Y, Hua X, Yu Y, Ji Q. Cell Chem Biol. 2019 Sep 17. pii: S2451-9456(19)30277-6. doi: 10.1016/j.chembiol.2019.09.003. PubMed 31548010.
Backbone
  Vector backbone: pUC57 and pWH1266
  Backbone size w/o insert (bp): 6049
  Modifications to backbone: pSGAb-spe was constructed by combining two different replication regions: pMB1_origin (from pUC57 vector) and WH1266_origin (from pWH1266 vector)
  Vector type: CRISPR
Growth in bacteria
  Bacterial resistance: Spectinomycin, 50 μg/mL
  Growth temperature: 37°C
  Growth strain: DH5alpha
  Growth instructions: Selectable Marker: 50 μg/mL spectinomycin in E.coli DH5alpha, 100 μg/mL in Acinetobacter baumannii
  Copy number: High Copy
Gene/Insert
  Gene/Insert name: none
  gRNA/shRNA sequence: unknown
  Cloning method: Gibson Cloning
  Sequencing primers: 5′ Unknown; 3′ M13R
Terms and licenses: Academic/Nonprofit Terms; Industry Terms: Not Available to Industry
How to cite: pSGAb-spe was a gift from Quanjiang Ji (Addgene plasmid # 122000 ; http://n2t.net/addgene:122000 ; RRID:Addgene_122000)
